>Addgene plasmid #43156 | I-TAAC | depositor partial sequence | sequence record 58421 | I-TAAC sequence 424 bps
CGTCTCCTGACCCCAGAGCAGGTCGTGGCCATTGCCTCCAATGGAGGGGGCAAACAGGCGTTGGAAACCG
TACAACGATTGCTGCCGGTGCTGTGCCAAGCGCACGGACTCACCCCAGAGCAGGTCGTGGCAATCGCCTC
CAACATTGGCGGGAAACAGGCACTCGAGACTGTCCAGCGCCTGCTTCCCGTGCTGTGCCAAGCGCACGGC
CTCACCCCAGAGCAGGTCGTGGCAATCGCCTCCAACATTGGCGGGAAACAGGCACTCGAGACTGTCCAGC
GCCTGCTTCCCGTGCTGTGCCAAGCGCACGGATTAACCCCAGAGCAGGTCGTGGCGATCGCAAGCCACGA
CGGAGGAAAGCAAGCCTTGGAAACAGTACAGAGGCTGTTGCCTGTGCTGTGCCAAGCGCACGGCTTAAGA
GACG
