>Addgene plasmid #43156 | I-TAAC | addgene partial sequence | sequence record 64319 | M13_pUC_fwd
TATAGGGCGAATTGGGCCCTCTAGATGCATGCTCGAGCGGCCGCCAGTGTGATGGATATCTGCAGAATTC
GCCCTTATATAGATGCCGTCCTAGCGCGTCTCCTGACCCCAGAGCAGGTCGTGGCCATTGCCTCGAATGG
AGGGGGCAAACAGGCGTTGGAAACCGTACAACGATTGCTGCCGGTGCTGTGCCAAGCGCACGGACTCACC
CCAGAGCAGGTCGTGGCAATCGCCTCCAACATTGGCGGGAAACAGGCACTCGAGACTGTCCAGCGCCTGC
TTCCCGTGCTGTGCCAAGCGCACGGCCTCACCCCAGAGCAGGTCGTGGCAATCGCCTCCAACATTGGCGG
GAAACAGGCACTCGAGACTGTCCAGCGCCTGCTTCCCGTGCTGTGCCAAGCGCACGGATTAACCCCAGAG
CAGGTCGTGGCGATCGCAAGCCACGACGGAGGAAAGCAAGCCTTGGAAACAGTACAGAGGCTGTTGCCTG
TGCTGTGCCAAGCGCACGGCTTAAGAGACGTGGGCACAGGAAAGATACTTAAGGGCGAATTCCAGCACAC
TGGCGGCCGTTACTAGTGGATCCGAGCTCGGTACCAAGCTTGATGCATAGCTTGAGTATTCTATAGTGTC
ACCTAAATAGCTTGGCGTAATCATGGTCATAGCTGTTTCCTGTGTGAAATTGTTATCCGCTCACAATTCC
ACACAACATACGAGCCGGAAGCATAAAGTGTAAAGCCTGGGGTGCCTAATGAGTGAGCTAACTCACATTA
ATTGCGTTGCGCTCACTGCCCGCTTTCCAGTCGGGAAACCTGTCGTGCCAGCTGCATTAATGAATCGGCC
AACGCGCGGGGAGAGGCGGTTTGCGTATTGGGGCGCTCTTCCGCTTCCTCGCTCACTGACTCGCTGCGC
