[The description below was written by a language model from this plasmid's Addgene catalogue record.]
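Description:
I-TAAC is a bacterial cloning plasmid built on the commercial pCRII-TOPO backbone (about 4 kb without insert), into which a synthetic 424 bp fragment was introduced by TOPO cloning. It is a high-copy plasmid propagated in E. coli, and the record lists both ampicillin and kanamycin resistance, consistent with the dual selection markers that this backbone carries. No mammalian expression elements are recorded. The vector type is given simply as bacterial cloning, so the plasmid serves as a storage and propagation vehicle for the insert, not as an expression construct. The insert is flanked by standard T7 and M13-reverse priming sites, which are listed for sequence verification.

The record describes the insert only by its name and as synthetic, without stating its composition. The associated publication reports a TALEN genome-editing system for generating human stem cell-based disease models. In that context, the name and the roughly 400 bp size suggest a pre-assembled module of four TALE repeats recognising the bases T, A, A and C, with the "I" prefix probably marking its position in an ordered assembly. This reading is an inference from the name and size and is not something the catalogue fields confirm. No feature table is supplied, so details such as flanking restriction sites or the junctions used for assembly cannot be described. As far as the record supports it, the plasmid is most likely one member of a library of building-block plasmids from which custom TALEN DNA-binding arrays are assembled before transfer into a separate nuclease expression vector.
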