Addgene plasmid #43156: I-TAAC
Depositing lab: Chad Cowan & Kiran Musunuru. Depositing organization: Harvard University. Publication: A TALEN Genome-Editing System for Generating Human Stem Cell-Based Disease Models. Ding Q, Lee YK, Schaefer EA, Peters DT, Veres A, Kim K, Kuperwasser N, Motola DL, Meissner TB, Hendriks WT, Trevisan M, Gupta RM, Moisan A, Banks E, Friesen M, Schinzel RT, Xia F, Tang A, Xia Y, Figueroa E, Wann A, Ahfeldt T, Daheron L, Zhang F, Rubin LL, Peng LF, Chung RT, Musunuru K, Cowan CA. Cell Stem Cell. 2012 Dec 12. pii: S1934-5909(12)00645-5. doi: 10.1016/j.stem.2012.11.011. PubMed 23246482.
Backbone
  Vector backbone: pCRII-TOPO
  Backbone manufacturer: Invitrogen
  Backbone size w/o insert (bp): 3973
  Vector type: Bacterial Cloning
Growth in bacteria
  Bacterial resistance: Ampicillin and Kanamycin, 100 & 50 μg/mL
  Growth temperature: 37°C
  Growth strain: Top10
  Copy number: High Copy
Gene/Insert
  Gene/Insert name: I-TAAC
  Species: Synthetic
  Insert size (bp): 424
  Cloning method: TOPO Cloning
  Sequencing primers: 5′ T7; 3′ M13-rev
Terms and licenses: Academic/Nonprofit Terms; Industry Terms: Not Available to Industry
How to cite: I-TAAC was a gift from Chad Cowan & Kiran Musunuru (Addgene plasmid # 43156 ; http://n2t.net/addgene:43156 ; RRID:Addgene_43156)
